>Addgene plasmid #19768 | pAd-Oct4 | addgene partial sequence | sequence record 25414 | 19768 with pBLuescriptKs
GAATTATCAATTTGAATGCATGGCGAAGAGCCCAGAGCAGTGCACGGGGAACAGCCCGGTAAAGGCCGTC
GCCCTCAGGAAAAGGGACTGAGATAGAGTGTGGCTGAAGTGGGGGCTTCCATAGCCTGGGGTGCCAAAGT
GGGGACCTGGGGGCAGAGGAAAGGATACAGCCCCCCCTGGGAAAGGTGTCCCTGTAGCCTCATACTCTTC
TCGTTGGGAATACTCAATACTTGATCTTTTGCCCTTCTGGCGCCGGTTACAGAACCATACTCNAACCACA
TCCTTCTCTAGCCCAAGCTGATTGGCGATGTGAGTGATCTGCTGTAGGGAGGGCTTCGGGCACTTCAGAA
ACATGGTCTCCAGACTCCACCTCACACGGTTCTCAATGCTAGTTCGCTTTCTCTTCCGGGCCTGCACCAG
GGTCTCCGATTTGCATATCTCCTGAAGGTTCTCATTGTTGTCGGCTTCCTCCACCCACTTCTCCAGCAGG
GGCCGCAGCTTACACATGTTCTTAAGGNTGAGCTGCAAGGCCTCGAAGCGACAGATGGTGGTCTGGCTGA
ACNCCTTTCCAAAGAGAACGCCCAGGGTGAGCCCCA
