[The description below was written by a language model from this plasmid's Addgene catalogue record.]
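Description:
pAd-Oct4 is a large adenoviral genome plasmid for mammalian expression, built on the pAd-ClaI backbone (about 32.9 kb without insert) and carrying the mouse Oct4 cDNA (Pou5f1) within an insert of roughly 2.2 kb. It is maintained in E. coli as a low-copy plasmid under ampicillin selection. The record contains no feature table, so the origin of replication, the adenoviral elements present (such as the inverted terminal repeats and packaging signal), and any deletions in the viral genome are not documented here.

According to the depositor's notes, the Oct4 cDNA was first inserted as an EcoRI fragment into the shuttle plasmid pHIHG-Ad2. An MfeI/PacI fragment containing the cDNA was then excised and co-electroporated with linearized pAd-ClaI into BJ5183 cells, a recombination-proficient bacterial strain commonly used to assemble adenoviral genomes by homologous recombination. Correct recombinants were identified by restriction digestion. The promoter driving Oct4 is not stated explicitly. The listing of a CMV forward primer for sequencing suggests a CMV promoter lies upstream of the insert, but this is an inference rather than a recorded feature. No tags or reporters are listed.

The construct belongs to a set of adenoviral vectors that also deliver Sox2, Klf4 and c-Myc (a human T58A variant). Because adenoviral vectors generally remain episomal and express their cargo transiently, the set was used to generate induced pluripotent stem cells without viral integration into the host genome, which is the purpose indicated by the associated publication.
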