Addgene plasmid #19768: pAd-Oct4
Depositing lab: Konrad Hochedlinger. Depositing organization: Massachusetts General Hospital. Publication: Induced pluripotent stem cells generated without viral integration. Stadtfeld M, Nagaya M, Utikal J, Weir G, Hochedlinger K. Science. 2008 Nov 7;322(5903):945-9. doi: 10.1126/science.1162494. Epub 2008 Sep 25. PubMed 18818365.
Backbone
  Vector backbone: pAd-ClaI
  Backbone size w/o insert (bp): 32900
  Vector type: Mammalian Expression, Adenoviral
Growth in bacteria
  Bacterial resistance: Ampicillin, 100 μg/mL
  Growth temperature: 37°C
  Growth strain: DH5alpha
  Growth instructions: Stbl3
  Copy number: Low Copy
Gene/Insert
  Gene/Insert name: Oct4
  Species: M. musculus (mouse)
  Insert size (bp): 2200
  Entrez Gene: Pou5f1 (a.k.a. NF-A3, Oct-3, Oct-3/4, Oct-4, Oct3, Oct3/4, Oct4, Otf-3, Otf-4, Otf3, Otf3-rs7, Otf3g, Otf4)
  Cloning method: Restriction Enzyme; 5′ cloning site MfeI (unknown if destroyed); 3′ cloning site PacI (unknown if destroyed)
  Sequencing primers: 5′ CMV-F
Terms and licenses: Academic/Nonprofit Terms; Industry Terms: Not Available to Industry
Depositor comments: From article: For the cloning of adenoviral vectors, EcoRI fragments containing the respective cDNAs for c-myc (constitutively active human T58A variant), Klf4, Oct4 and Sox2 were integrated into the EcoRI site of pHIHG-Ad2. A fragment containing the cDNA sequence was isolated from the resulting plasmids by MfeI/PacI digestion and used for electroporation of BJ5183 cells together with linearized vector pAd-ClaI. Correct clones were identified by HindIII digestion.
How to cite: pAd-Oct4 was a gift from Konrad Hochedlinger (Addgene plasmid # 19768 ; http://n2t.net/addgene:19768 ; RRID:Addgene_19768)
